Addgene plasmid #75647: TSSK2 gRNA (BRDN0001144840)
Purpose: 3rd generation lentiviral gRNA plasmid targeting human TSSK2
Depositing lab: John Doench & David Root. Depositing organization: Broad Institute. Publication: Optimized sgRNA design to maximize activity and minimize off-target effects of CRISPR-Cas9. Doench JG, Fusi N, Sullender M, Hegde M, Vaimberg EW, Donovan KF, Smith I, Tothova Z, Wilen C, Orchard R, Virgin HW, Listgarten J, Root DE. Nat Biotechnol. 2016 Jan 18. doi: 10.1038/nbt.3437. PubMed 26780180.
Backbone
  Vector backbone: lentiGuide-Puro
  Backbone manufacturer: Zhang Lab (Addgene plasmid # 52963)
  Vector type: Mammalian Expression, Lentiviral, CRISPR
  Selectable markers: Puromycin
Growth in bacteria
  Bacterial resistance: Ampicillin, 100 μg/mL
  Growth temperature: 37°C
  Growth strain: DH5alpha
  Copy number: High Copy
Gene/Insert
  Gene/Insert name: TSSK2 (alt names: TSSK2; NM_053006.4)
  gRNA/shRNA sequence: GTCGTGGCAGTACTTGACGG
  Species: H. sapiens (human)
  Entrez Gene: TSSK2 (a.k.a. DGS-G, SPOGA2, STK22B, TSK2)
  Promoter: hU6
  Cloning method: Unknown
  Sequencing primers: 5′ U6-F; 3′ pS2-R
Terms and licenses: Academic/Nonprofit Terms; Industry Terms: Not Available to Industry
Depositor comments: The gRNA was designed to target the following Genbank reference sequence(s): NM_053006.4. Note that this plasmid does NOT contain Cas9. It should be used in conjunction with lentiCas9-Blast (Addgene #52962) or otherwise with cell lines already expressing Cas9. Browse the full kinome gRNA library at http://www.addgene.org/pooled-library/broadgpp-human-kinome/ or visit http://www.broadinstitute.org/rnai/public/ for detailed protocols and information.
How to cite: TSSK2 gRNA (BRDN0001144840) was a gift from John Doench & David Root (Addgene plasmid # 75647 ; http://n2t.net/addgene:75647 ; RRID:Addgene_75647)
