[The description below was written by a language model from this plasmid's Addgene catalogue record and the feature table of its GenBank file.]
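Description:
TSSK2 gRNA (BRDN0001144840) is a third-generation lentiviral CRISPR guide plasmid built on the lentiGuide-Puro backbone. It is an 8.3 kb circular construct that delivers a single guide RNA against human TSSK2, a gene also known as STK22B or TSK2. The guide was designed against the reference transcript NM_053006.4. In bacteria the plasmid is maintained at high copy from a ColE1/pUC-type origin under ampicillin selection (beta-lactamase). An f1 origin, an SV40 origin and flanking T7/T3 and lac promoter remnants are also annotated in the backbone.

The lentiviral transfer cassette begins with an RSV promoter fused to a truncated HIV-1 5' LTR, an arrangement that makes genomic RNA production Tat-independent. It continues with the Psi packaging signal, the Rev response element and a cPPT/CTS, and ends in a self-inactivating (Delta-U3) 3' LTR followed by an SV40 polyadenylation signal. Two expression units sit within this frame. In the first, a human U6 RNA polymerase III promoter drives the TSSK2-targeting spacer joined to the Streptococcus pyogenes Cas9 gRNA scaffold. In the second, an EF-1-alpha promoter with its intron A drives puromycin N-acetyltransferase, with a WPRE downstream to enhance transcript expression, so that transduced mammalian cells can be selected with puromycin.

The plasmid does not encode Cas9. It is meant to be used with a separate Cas9 vector such as lentiCas9-Blast, or in cells that already express Cas9, to disrupt TSSK2. It is an individual clone associated with a human kinome gRNA library built using optimized sgRNA design rules.
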