LOCUS       Exported 8323 bp ds-DNA circular SYN 13-MAY-2021
DEFINITION  3rd generation lentiviral gRNA plasmid targeting human TSSK2.
ACCESSION   .
VERSION     .
KEYWORDS    TSSK2 gRNA (BRDN0001144840)
SOURCE      synthetic DNA construct
  ORGANISM  synthetic DNA construct
REFERENCE   1 (bases 1 to 8323)
  AUTHORS   Doench JG, Fusi N, Sullender M, Hegde M, Vaimberg EW, Donovan KF,
            Smith I, Tothova Z, Wilen C, Orchard R, Virgin HW, Listgarten J,
            Root DE
  TITLE     Optimized sgRNA design to maximize activity and minimize off-target
            effects of CRISPR-Cas9.
  JOURNAL   Nat Biotechnol. 2016 Jan 18. doi: 10.1038/nbt.3437.
  PUBMED    26780180
REFERENCE   2 (bases 1 to 8323)
  AUTHORS   .
  TITLE     Direct Submission
  JOURNAL   Exported May 13, 2021 from SnapGene Server 1.1.58
            http://www.snapgene.com
FEATURES             Location/Qualifiers
     source          1..8323
                     /organism="synthetic DNA construct"
                     /mol_type="other DNA"
     promoter        87..1265
                     /label=EF-1-alpha promoter
                     /note="strong constitutive promoter for human elongation
                     factor EF-1-alpha"
     intron          318..1256
                     /label=EF-1-alpha intron A
                     /note="intron upstream of the start codon of human
                     EF-1-alpha"
     primer_bind     1213..1233
                     /label=EF1a-F
                     /note="Human elongation factor-1a promoter, forward primer"
     CDS             1278..1877
                     /codon_start=1
                     /gene="pac from Streptomyces alboniger"
                     /product="puromycin N-acetyltransferase"
                     /label=PuroR
                     /note="confers resistance to puromycin"
                     /translation="MTEYKPTVRLATRDDVPRAVRTLAAAFADYPATRHTVDPDRHIER
                     VTELQELFLTRVGLDIGKVWVADDGAAVAVWTTPESVEAGAVFAEIGPRMAELSGSRLA
                     AQQQMEGLLAPHRPKEPAWFLATVGVSPDHQGKGLGSAVVLPGVEAAERAGVPAFLETS
                     APRNLPFYERLGFTVTADVEVPEGPRTWCMTRKPGA"
     primer_bind     complement(1278..1297)
                     /label=Puro-R
                     /note="Puromycin resistance gene, reverse primer. Also
                     called puro-variant-R"
     primer_bind     1774..1794
                     /label=Puro-F
                     /note="Puromycin resistance gene, forward primer"
     misc_feature    1893..2481
                     /label=WPRE
                     /note="woodchuck hepatitis virus posttranscriptional
                     regulatory element"
     primer_bind     complement(1946..1966)
                     /label=WPRE-R
                     /note="WPRE, reverse primer"
     CDS             complement(2364..2375)
                     /codon_start=1
                     /product="Factor Xa recognition and cleavage site"
                     /label=Factor Xa site
                     /translation="IEGR"
     LTR             2553..2786
                     /label=3' LTR (Delta-U3)
                     /note="self-inactivating 3' long terminal repeat (LTR) from
                     HIV-1"
     polyA_signal    2864..2985
                     /label=SV40 poly(A) signal
                     /note="SV40 polyadenylation signal"
     primer_bind     complement(2901..2920)
                     /label=SV40pA-R
                     /note="SV40 polyA, reverse primer"
     primer_bind     2955..2974
                     /label=EBV-rev
                     /note="SV40 polyA terminator, reverse primer"
     rep_origin      3025..3160
                     /label=SV40 ori
                     /note="SV40 origin of replication"
     primer_bind     3087..3106
                     /label=SV40pro-F
                     /note="SV40 promoter/origin, forward primer"
     primer_bind     complement(3180..3199)
                     /label=T7
                     /note="T7 promoter, forward primer"
     promoter        complement(3181..3199)
                     /label=T7 promoter
                     /note="promoter for bacteriophage T7 RNA polymerase"
     primer_bind     complement(3209..3226)
                     /label=M13 Forward
                     /note="In lacZ gene. Also called M13-F20 or M13 (-21)
                     Forward"
     primer_bind     complement(3209..3225)
                     /label=M13 fwd
                     /note="common sequencing primer, one of multiple similar
                     variants"
     primer_bind     complement(3218..3240)
                     /label=M13/pUC Forward
                     /note="In lacZ gene"
     rep_origin      3367..3822
                     /direction=RIGHT
                     /label=f1 ori
                     /note="f1 bacteriophage origin of replication; arrow
                     indicates direction of (+) strand synthesis"
     primer_bind     complement(3454..3473)
                     /label=F1ori-R
                     /note="F1 origin, reverse primer"
     primer_bind     3664..3685
                     /label=F1ori-F
                     /note="F1 origin, forward primer"
     promoter        3848..3952
                     /gene="bla"
                     /label=AmpR promoter
     CDS             3953..4813
                     /codon_start=1
                     /gene="bla"
                     /product="beta-lactamase"
                     /label=AmpR
                     /note="confers resistance to ampicillin, carbenicillin, and
                     related antibiotics"
                     /translation="MSIQHFRVALIPFFAAFCLPVFAHPETLVKVKDAEDQLGARVGYI
                     ELDLNSGKILESFRPEERFPMMSTFKVLLCGAVLSRIDAGQEQLGRRIHYSQNDLVEYS
                     PVTEKHLTDGMTVRELCSAAITMSDNTAANLLLTTIGGPKELTAFLHNMGDHVTRLDRW
                     EPELNEAIPNDERDTTMPVAMATTLRKLLTGELLTLASRQQLIDWMEADKVAGPLLRSA
                     LPAGWFIADKSGAGERGSRGIIAALGPDGKPSRIVVIYTTGSQATMDERNRQIAEIGAS
                     LIKHW"
     primer_bind     complement(4171..4190)
                     /label=Amp-R
                     /note="Ampicillin resistance gene, reverse primer"
     rep_origin      4984..5572
                     /direction=RIGHT
                     /label=ori
                     /note="high-copy-number ColE1/pMB1/pBR322/pUC origin of
                     replication"
     primer_bind     5473..5492
                     /label=pBR322ori-F
                     /note="pBR322 origin, forward primer"
     primer_bind     5726..5743
                     /label=L4440
                     /note="L4440 vector, forward primer"
     protein_bind    5860..5881
                     /label=CAP binding site
                     /bound_moiety="E. coli catabolite activator protein"
                     /note="CAP binding activates transcription in the presence
                     of cAMP."
     promoter        5896..5926
                     /label=lac promoter
                     /note="promoter for the E. coli lac operon"
     protein_bind    5934..5950
                     /label=lac operator
                     /bound_moiety="lac repressor encoded by lacI"
                     /note="The lac repressor binds to the lac operator to
                     inhibit transcription in E. coli. This inhibition can be
                     relieved by adding lactose or
                     isopropyl-beta-D-thiogalactopyranoside (IPTG)."
     primer_bind     5939..5961
                     /label=M13/pUC Reverse
                     /note="In lacZ gene"
     primer_bind     5958..5974
                     /label=M13 rev
                     /note="common sequencing primer, one of multiple similar
                     variants"
     primer_bind     5958..5974
                     /label=M13 Reverse
                     /note="In lacZ gene. Also called M13-rev"
     primer_bind     5993..6013
                     /label=T3
                     /note="T3 promoter, forward primer"
     promoter        5995..6013
                     /label=T3 promoter
                     /note="promoter for bacteriophage T3 RNA polymerase"
     promoter        6041..6267
                     /label=RSV promoter
                     /note="Rous sarcoma virus enhancer/promoter"
     LTR             6268..6448
                     /label=5' LTR (truncated)
                     /note="truncated 5' long terminal repeat (LTR) from HIV-1"
     misc_feature    6495..6620
                     /label=HIV-1 Psi
                     /note="packaging signal of human immunodeficiency virus
                     type 1"
     misc_feature    7113..7346
                     /label=RRE
                     /note="The Rev response element (RRE) of HIV-1 allows for
                     Rev-dependent mRNA export from the nucleus to the
                     cytoplasm."
     CDS             7531..7575
                     /codon_start=1
                     /product="antigenic peptide corresponding to amino acids
                     655 to 669 of the HIV envelope protein gp41 (Lutje Hulsik
                     et al., 2013)"
                     /label=gp41 peptide
                     /note="recognized by the 2H10 single-chain llama nanobody"
                     /translation="KNEQELLELDKWASL"
     promoter        7753..7993
                     /label=U6 promoter
                     /note="RNA polymerase III promoter for human U6 snRNA"
     primer_bind     7753..7773
                     /label=hU6-F
                     /note="Human U6 promoter, forward primer"
     primer_bind     7924..7943
                     /label=LKO.1 5'
                     /note="Human U6 promoter, forward primer"
     misc_RNA        8023..8098
                     /label=gRNA scaffold
                     /note="guide RNA scaffold for the Streptococcus pyogenes
                     CRISPR/Cas9 system"
     misc_feature    8154..8271
                     /label=cPPT/CTS
                     /note="central polypurine tract and central termination
                     sequence of HIV-1"
ORIGIN
        1 cccgggtgca aagatggata aagttttaaa cagagaggaa tctttgcagc taatggacct
       61 tctaggtctt gaaaggagtg ggaattggct ccggtgcccg tcagtgggca gagcgcacat
      121 cgcccacagt ccccgagaag ttggggggag gggtcggcaa ttgatccggt gcctagagaa
      181 ggtggcgcgg ggtaaactgg gaaagtgatg tcgtgtactg gctccgcctt tttcccgagg
      241 gtgggggaga accgtatata agtgcagtag tcgccgtgaa cgttcttttt cgcaacgggt
      301 ttgccgccag aacacaggta agtgccgtgt gtggttcccg cgggcctggc ctctttacgg
      361 gttatggccc ttgcgtgcct tgaattactt ccacctggct gcagtacgtg attcttgatc
      421 ccgagcttcg ggttggaagt gggtgggaga gttcgaggcc ttgcgcttaa ggagcccctt
      481 cgcctcgtgc ttgagttgag gcctggcctg ggcgctgggg ccgccgcgtg cgaatctggt
      541 ggcaccttcg cgcctgtctc gctgctttcg ataagtctct agccatttaa aatttttgat
      601 gacctgctgc gacgcttttt ttctggcaag atagtcttgt aaatgcgggc caagatctgc
      661 acactggtat ttcggttttt ggggccgcgg gcggcgacgg ggcccgtgcg tcccagcgca
      721 catgttcggc gaggcggggc ctgcgagcgc ggccaccgag aatcggacgg gggtagtctc
      781 aagctggccg gcctgctctg gtgcctggcc tcgcgccgcc gtgtatcgcc ccgccctggg
      841 cggcaaggct ggcccggtcg gcaccagttg cgtgagcgga aagatggccg cttcccggcc
      901 ctgctgcagg gagctcaaaa tggaggacgc ggcgctcggg agagcgggcg ggtgagtcac
      961 ccacacaaag gaaaagggcc tttccgtcct cagccgtcgc ttcatgtgac tccacggagt
     1021 accgggcgcc gtccaggcac ctcgattagt tctcgagctt ttggagtacg tcgtctttag
     1081 gttgggggga ggggttttat gcgatggagt ttccccacac tgagtgggtg gagactgaag
     1141 ttaggccagc ttggcacttg atgtaattct ccttggaatt tgcccttttt gagtttggat
     1201 cttggttcat tctcaagcct cagacagtgg ttcaaagttt ttttcttcca tttcaggtgt
     1261 cgtgacgtac ggccaccatg accgagtaca agcccacggt gcgcctcgcc acccgcgacg
     1321 acgtccccag ggccgtacgc accctcgccg ccgcgttcgc cgactacccc gccacgcgcc
     1381 acaccgtcga tccggaccgc cacatcgagc gggtcaccga gctgcaagaa ctcttcctca
     1441 cgcgcgtcgg gctcgacatc ggcaaggtgt gggtcgcgga cgacggcgcc gccgtggcgg
     1501 tctggaccac gccggagagc gtcgaagcgg gggcggtgtt cgccgagatc ggcccgcgca
     1561 tggccgagtt gagcggttcc cggctggccg cgcagcaaca gatggaaggc ctcctggcgc
     1621 cgcaccggcc caaggagccc gcgtggttcc tggccaccgt cggagtctcg cccgaccacc
     1681 agggcaaggg tctgggcagc gccgtcgtgc tccccggagt ggaggcggcc gagcgcgccg
     1741 gggtgcccgc cttcctggag acctccgcgc cccgcaacct ccccttctac gagcggctcg
     1801 gcttcaccgt caccgccgac gtcgaggtgc ccgaaggacc gcgcacctgg tgcatgaccc
     1861 gcaagcccgg tgcctgaacg cgttaagtcg acaatcaacc tctggattac aaaatttgtg
     1921 aaagattgac tggtattctt aactatgttg ctccttttac gctatgtgga tacgctgctt
     1981 taatgccttt gtatcatgct attgcttccc gtatggcttt cattttctcc tccttgtata
     2041 aatcctggtt gctgtctctt tatgaggagt tgtggcccgt tgtcaggcaa cgtggcgtgg
     2101 tgtgcactgt gtttgctgac gcaaccccca ctggttgggg cattgccacc acctgtcagc
     2161 tcctttccgg gactttcgct ttccccctcc ctattgccac ggcggaactc atcgccgcct
     2221 gccttgcccg ctgctggaca ggggctcggc tgttgggcac tgacaattcc gtggtgttgt
     2281 cggggaaatc atcgtccttt ccttggctgc tcgcctgtgt tgccacctgg attctgcgcg
     2341 ggacgtcctt ctgctacgtc ccttcggccc tcaatccagc ggaccttcct tcccgcggcc
     2401 tgctgccggc tctgcggcct cttccgcgtc ttcgccttcg ccctcagacg agtcggatct
     2461 ccctttgggc cgcctccccg cgtcgacttt aagaccaatg acttacaagg cagctgtaga
     2521 tcttagccac tttttaaaag aaaagggggg actggaaggg ctaattcact cccaacgaag
     2581 acaagatctg ctttttgctt gtactgggtc tctctggtta gaccagatct gagcctggga
     2641 gctctctggc taactaggga acccactgct taagcctcaa taaagcttgc cttgagtgct
     2701 tcaagtagtg tgtgcccgtc tgttgtgtga ctctggtaac tagagatccc tcagaccctt
     2761 ttagtcagtg tggaaaatct ctagcagtac gtatagtagt tcatgtcatc ttattattca
     2821 gtatttataa cttgcaaaga aatgaatatc agagagtgag aggaacttgt ttattgcagc
     2881 ttataatggt tacaaataaa gcaatagcat cacaaatttc acaaataaag catttttttc
     2941 actgcattct agttgtggtt tgtccaaact catcaatgta tcttatcatg tctggctcta
     3001 gctatcccgc ccctaactcc gcccatcccg cccctaactc cgcccagttc cgcccattct
     3061 ccgccccatg gctgactaat tttttttatt tatgcagagg ccgaggccgc ctcggcctct
     3121 gagctattcc agaagtagtg aggaggcttt tttggaggcc tagggacgta cccaattcgc
     3181 cctatagtga gtcgtattac gcgcgctcac tggccgtcgt tttacaacgt cgtgactggg
     3241 aaaaccctgg cgttacccaa cttaatcgcc ttgcagcaca tccccctttc gccagctggc
     3301 gtaatagcga agaggcccgc accgatcgcc cttcccaaca gttgcgcagc ctgaatggcg
     3361 aatgggnnnn nnnnnnnnnn nnnnnnnnnn nnnnnnnnnn nnnnnnnnnn nnnnnnnnnn
     3421 nnnnnnnnnn nnnnnnnnnn nnnnnnnnnn nnnnnnnnnn nnnnnnnnnn nnnnnnnnnn
     3481 nnnnnnnnnn cnnnnnnnnn nnnnnnnnnn nnnnnnnnnn nnnnnnnnnn nnnnnnnnnn
     3541 nnnnnnnnnn nnnnnnnnnn nnnnnnnnnn nnnnnnnnnn nnannnnnnn nnnnnnnnnn
     3601 nnnnnnnnnn nnnnnnnnnn nnnnnnnnnn nncctttgac gttggagtcc acgttcttta
     3661 atagtggact cttgttccaa actggaacaa cactcaaccc tatctcggtc tattcttttg
     3721 atttataagg gattttgccg atttcggcct attggttaaa aaatgagctg atttaacaaa
     3781 aatttaacgc gaattttaac aaaatattaa cgcttacaat ttaggtggca cttttcgggg
     3841 aaatgtgcgc ggaaccccta tttgtttatt tttctaaata cattcaaata tgtatccgct
     3901 catgagacaa taaccctgat aaatgcttca ataatattga aaaaggaaga gtatgagtat
     3961 tcaacatttc cgtgtcgccc ttattccctt ttttgcggca ttttgccttc ctgtttttgc
     4021 tcacccagaa acgctggtga aagtaaaaga tgctgaagat cagttgggtg cacgagtggg
     4081 ttacatcgaa ctggatctca acagcggtaa gatccttgag agttttcgcc ccgaagaacg
     4141 ttttccaatg atgagcactt ttaaagttct gctatgtggc gcggtattat cccgtattga
     4201 cgccgggcaa gagcaactcg gtcgccgcat acactattct cagaatgact tggttgagta
     4261 ctcaccagtc acagaaaagc atcttacgga tggcatgaca gtaagagaat tatgcagtgc
     4321 tgccataacc atgagtgata acactgcggc caacttactt ctgacaacga tcggaggacc
     4381 gaaggagcta accgcttttt tgcacaacat gggggatcat gtaactcgcc ttgatcgttg
     4441 ggaaccggag ctgaatgaag ccataccaaa cgacgagcgt gacaccacga tgcctgtagc
     4501 aatggcaaca acgttgcgca aactattaac tggcgaacta cttactctag cttcccggca
     4561 acaattaata gactggatgg aggcggataa agttgcagga ccacttctgc gctcggccct
     4621 tccggctggc tggtttattg ctgataaatc tggagccggt gagcgtgggt ctcgcggtat
     4681 cattgcagca ctggggccag atggtaagcc ctcccgtatc gtagttatct acacgacggg
     4741 gagtcaggca actatggatg aacgaaatag acagatcgct gagataggtg cctcactgat
     4801 taagcattgg taactgtcag accaagttta ctcatatata ctttagattg atttaaaact
     4861 tcatttttaa tttaaaagga tctaggtgaa gatccttttt gataatctca tgaccaaaat
     4921 cccttaacgt gagttttcgt tccactgagc gtcagacccc gtagaaaaga tcaaaggatc
     4981 ttcttgagat cctttttttc tgcgcgtaat ctgctgcttg caaacaaaaa aaccaccgct
     5041 accagcggtg gtttgtttgc cggatcaaga gctaccaact ctttttccga aggtaactgg
     5101 cttcagcaga gcgcagatac caaatactgt tcttctagtg tagccgtagt taggccacca
     5161 cttcaagaac tctgtagcac cgcctacata cctcgctctg ctaatcctgt taccagtggc
     5221 tgctgccagt ggcgataagt cgtgtcttac cgggttggac tcaagacgat agttaccgga
     5281 taaggcgcag cggtcgggct gaacgggggg ttcgtgcaca cagcccagct tggagcgaac
     5341 gacctacacc gaactgagat acctacagcg tgagctatga gaaagcgcca cgcttcccga
     5401 agggagaaag gcggacaggt atccggtaag cggcagggtc ggaacaggag agcgcacgag
     5461 ggagcttcca gggggaaacg cctggtatct ttatagtcct gtcgggtttc gccacctctg
     5521 acttgagcgt cgatttttgt gatgctcgtc aggggggcgg agcctatgga aaaacgccag
     5581 caacgcggcc tttttacggt tcctggcctt ttgctggcct tttgctcaca tgttctttcc
     5641 tgcgttatcc cctgattctg tggataaccg tattaccgcc tttgagtgag ctgataccgc
     5701 tcgccgcagc cgaacgaccg agcgcagcga gtcagtgagc gaggaagcgg aagagcgccc
     5761 aatacgcaaa ccgcctctcc ccgcgcgttg gccgattcat taatgcagct ggcacgacag
     5821 gtttcccgac tggaaagcgg gcagtgagcg caacgcaatt aatgtgagtt agctcactca
     5881 ttaggcaccc caggctttac actttatgct tccggctcgt atgttgtgtg gaattgtgag
     5941 cggataacaa tttcacacag gaaacagcta tgaccatgat tacgccaagc gcgcaattaa
     6001 ccctcactaa agggaacaaa agctggagct gcaagcttaa tgtagtctta tgcaatactc
     6061 ttgtagtctt gcaacatggt aacgatgagt tagcaacatg ccttacaagg agagaaaaag
     6121 caccgtgcat gccgattggt ggaagtaagg tggtacgatc gtgccttatt aggaaggcaa
     6181 cagacgggtc tgacatggat tggacgaacc actgaattgc cgcattgcag agatattgta
     6241 tttaagtgcc tagctcgata cataaacggg tctctctggt tagaccagat ctgagcctgg
     6301 gagctctctg gctaactagg gaacccactg cttaagcctc aataaagctt gccttgagtg
     6361 cttcaagtag tgtgtgcccg tctgttgtgt gactctggta actagagatc cctcagaccc
     6421 ttttagtcag tgtggaaaat ctctagcagt ggcgcccgaa cagggacttg aaagcgaaag
     6481 ggaaaccaga ggagctctct cgacgcagga ctcggcttgc tgaagcgcgc acggcaagag
     6541 gcgaggggcg gcgactggtg agtacgccaa aaattttgac tagcggaggc tagaaggaga
     6601 gagatgggtg cgagagcgtc agtattaagc gggggagaat tagatcgcga tgggaaaaaa
     6661 ttcggttaag gccaggggga aagaaaaaat ataaattaaa acatatagta tgggcaagca
     6721 gggagctaga acgattcgca gttaatcctg gcctgttaga aacatcagaa ggctgtagac
     6781 aaatactggg acagctacaa ccatcccttc agacaggatc agaagaactt agatcattat
     6841 ataatacagt agcaaccctc tattgtgtgc atcaaaggat agagataaaa gacaccaagg
     6901 aagctttaga caagatagag gaagagcaaa acaaaagtaa gaccaccgca cagcaagcgg
     6961 ccgctgatct tcagacctgg aggaggagat atgagggaca attggagaag tgaattatat
     7021 aaatataaag tagtaaaaat tgaaccatta ggagtagcac ccaccaaggc aaagagaaga
     7081 gtggtgcaga gagaaaaaag agcagtggga ataggagctt tgttccttgg gttcttggga
     7141 gcagcaggaa gcactatggg cgcagcgtca atgacgctga cggtacaggc cagacaatta
     7201 ttgtctggta tagtgcagca gcagaacaat ttgctgaggg ctattgaggc gcaacagcat
     7261 ctgttgcaac tcacagtctg gggcatcaag cagctccagg caagaatcct ggctgtggaa
     7321 agatacctaa aggatcaaca gctcctgggg atttggggtt gctctggaaa actcatttgc
     7381 accactgctg tgccttggaa tgctagttgg agtaataaat ctctggaaca gatttggaat
     7441 cacacgacct ggatggagtg ggacagagaa attaacaatt acacaagctt aatacactcc
     7501 ttaattgaag aatcgcaaaa ccagcaagaa aagaatgaac aagaattatt ggaattagat
     7561 aaatgggcaa gtttgtggaa ttggtttaac ataacaaatt ggctgtggta tataaaatta
     7621 ttcataatga tagtaggagg cttggtaggt ttaagaatag tttttgctgt actttctata
     7681 gtgaatagag ttaggcaggg atattcacca ttatcgtttc agacccacct cccaaccccg
     7741 aggggaccca gagagggcct atttcccatg attccttcat atttgcatat acgatacaag
     7801 gctgttagag agataattag aattaatttg actgtaaaca caaagatatt agtacaaaat
     7861 acgtgacgta gaaagtaata atttcttggg tagtttgcag ttttaaaatt atgttttaaa
     7921 atggactatc atatgcttac cgtaacttga aagtatttcg atttcttggc tttatatatc
     7981 ttgtggaaag gacgaaacac cggtcgtggc agtacttgac gggttttaga gctagaaata
     8041 gcaagttaaa ataaggctag tccgttatca acttgaaaaa gtggcaccga gtcggtgctt
     8101 ttttaagctt ggcgtaacta gatcttgaga caaatggcag tattcatcca caattttaaa
     8161 agaaaagggg ggattggggg gtacagtgca ggggaaagaa tagtagacat aatagcaaca
     8221 gacatacaaa ctaaagaatt acaaaaacaa attacaaaaa ttcaaaattt tcgggtttat
     8281 tacagggaca gcagagatcc actttggcgc cggctcgagg ggg
//
