>Addgene plasmid #75647 | TSSK2 gRNA (BRDN0001144840) | depositor partial sequence | sequence record 143107 | Target Sequence
GTCGTGGCAGTACTTGACGG
