>Addgene plasmid #75647 | TSSK2 gRNA (BRDN0001144840) | addgene partial sequence | sequence record 184287 | hU6-F
GTAGAAAGTAATAATTTCTTGGGTAGTTTGCAGTTTTAAAATTATGTTTTAAAATGGACTATCATATGCT
TACCGTAACTTGAAAGTATTTCGATTTCTTGGCTTTATATATCTTGTGGAAAGGACGAAACACCGGTCGT
GGCAGTACTTGACGGGTTTTAGAGCTAGAAATAGCAAGTTAAAATAAGGCTAGTCCGTTATCAACTTGAA
AAAGTGGCACCGAGTCGGTGCTTTTTTAAGCTTGGCGTAACTAGATCTTGAGACAAATGGCAGTATTCAT
CCACAATTTTAAAAGAAAAGGGGGGATTGGGGGGTACAGTGCAGGGGAAAGAATAGTAGACATAATAGCA
ACAGACATACAAACTAAAGAATTACAAAAACAAATTACAAAAATTCAAAATTTTCGGGTTTATTACAGGG
ACAGCAGAGATCCACTTTGGCGCCGGCTCGAGGGGGCCCGGGTGCAAAGATGGATAAAGTTTTAAACAGA
GAGGAATCTTTGCAGCTAATGGACCTTCTAGGTCTTGAAAGGAGTGGGAATTGGCTCCGGTGCCCGTCAG
TGGGCAGAGC
